>Addgene plasmid #224449 | kiCAP-AAV-MyoAAV4B | addgene full sequence | sequence record 446356 | Addgene NGS Result
GTATCAGAAACTGTGCTACATTCATCACATCATGGGAAAGGTGCCAGACGCTTGCACTGCTTGCGACCTG
GTCAATGTGGACTTGGATGACTGTGTTTCTGAACAATAAATGACTTAAACCAGGTATGGCTGCCGATGGT
TATCTTCCAGATTGGCTCGAGGACAACCTTAGTGAAGGAATTCGCGAGTGGTGGGCTTTGAAACCTGGAG
CCCCTCAACCCAAGGCAAATCAACAACATCAAGACAACGCTCGAGGTCTTGTGCTTCCGGGTTACAAATA
CCTTGGACCCGGCAACGGACTCGACAAGGGGGAGCCGGTCAACGCAGCAGACGCGGCGGCCCTCGAGCAC
GACAAGGCCTACGACCAGCAGCTCAAGGCCGGAGACAACCCGTACCTCAAGTACAACCACGCCGACGCCG
AGTTCCAGGAGCGGCTCAAAGAAGATACGTCTTTTGGGGGCAACCTCGGGCGAGCAGTCTTCCAGGCCAA
AAAGAGGCTTCTTGAACCTCTTGGTCTGGTTGAGGAAGCGGCTAAGACGGCTCCTGGAAAGAAGAGGCCT
GTAGAGCAGTCTCCTCAGGAACCGGACTCCTCCGCGGGTATTGGCAAATCGGGTGCACAGCCCGCTAAAA
AGAGACTCAATTTCGGTCAGACTGGCGACACAGAGTCAGTCCCAGACCCTCAACCAATCGGAGAACCTCC
CGCAGCCCCCTCAGGTGTGGGATCTCTTACAATGGCTTCAGGTGGTGGCGCACCAGTGGCAGACAATAAC
GAAGGTGCCGATGGAGTGGGTAGTTCCTCGGGAAATTGGCATTGCGATTCCCAATGGCTGGGGGACAGAG
TCATCACCACCAGCACCCGAACCTGGGCCCTGCCCACCTACAACAATCACCTCTACAAGCAAATCTCCAA
CAGCACATCTGGAGGATCTTCAAATGACAACGCCTACTTCGGCTACAGCACCCCCTGGGGGTATTTTGAC
TTCAACAGATTCCACTGCCACTTCTCACCACGTGACTGGCAGCGACTCATCAACAACAACTGGGGATTCC
GGCCTAAGCGACTCAACTTCAAGCTCTTCAACATTCAGGTCAAAGAGGTTACGGACAACAATGGAGTCAA
GACCATCGCCAATAACCTTACCAGCACGGTCCAGGTCTTCACGGACTCAGACTATCAGCTCCCGTACGTG
CTCGGGTCGGCTCACGAGGGCTGCCTCCCGCCGTTCCCAGCGGACGTTTTCATGATTCCTCAGTACGGGT
ATCTGACGCTTAATGATGGAAGCCAGGCCGTGGGTCGTTCGTCCTTTTACTGCCTGGAATATTTCCCGTC
GCAAATGCTAAGAACGGGTAACAACTTCCAGTTCAGCTACGAGTTTGAGAACGTACCTTTCCATAGCAGC
TACGCTCACAGCCAAAGCCTGGACCGACTAATGAATCCACTCATCGACCAATACTTGTACTATCTCTCAA
AGACTATTAACGGTTCTGGACAGAATCAACAAACGCTAAAATTCAGTGTGGCCGGACCCAGCAACATGGC
TGTCCAGGGAAGAAACTACATACCTGGACCCAGCTACCGACAACAACGTGTCTCAACCACTGTGACTCAA
AACAACAACAGCGAATTTGCTTGGCCTGGAGCTTCTTCTTGGGCTCTCAATGGACGTAATAGCTTGATGA
ATCCTGGACCTGCTATGGCCAGCCACAAAGAAGGAGAGGACCGTTTCTTTCCTTTGTCTGGATCTTTAAT
TTTTGGCAAACAAGGAACTGGAAGAGACAACGTGGATGCGGACAAAGTCATGATAACCAACGAAGAAGAA
ATTAAAACTACTAACCCGGTAGCAACGGAGTCCTATGGACAAGTGGCCACAAACCACCAGAGCACGGTCA
GAGGAGACTACACGTCCGTGGCACAGGCGCAGACCGGCTGGGTTCAAAACCAAGGAATACTTCCGGGTAT
GGTTTGGCAGGACAGAGATGTGTACCTGCAAGGACCCATTTGGGCCAAAATTCCTCACACGGACGGCAAC
TTTCACCCTTCTCCGCTGATGGGAGGGTTTGGAATGAAGCACCCGCCTCCTCAGATCCTCATCAAAAACA
CACCTGTACCTGCGGATCCTCCAACGGCCTTCAACAAGGACAAGCTGAACTCTTTCATCACCCAGTATTC
TACTGGCCAAGTCAGCGTGGAGATCGAGTGGGAGCTGCAGAAGGAAAACAGCAAGCGCTGGAACCCGGAG
ATCCAGTACACTTCCAACTATTACAAGTCTAATAATGTTGAATTTGCTGTTAATACTGAAGGTGTATATA
GTGAACCCCGCCCCATTGGCACCAGATACCTGACTCGTAATCTGTAATTGCTTGTTAATCAATAAACCGT
TTAATTCGTTTCAGTTGAACTTTGGTCTCTGCGTATTTCTTTCTTATCTAGTTTCCATGGCTACGTAGAT
AAGTAGCATGGCGGGTTAATCATTAACTACAGATATCCATCACACTGGCGGCCGCTCGACTAGAGCGGCC
GCCACCGCGGTGGAGCTCCAGCTTTTGTTCCCTTTAGTGAGGGTTAATTGCGCGCTTGGCGTAATCATGG
TCATAGCTGTTTCCTGTGTGAAATTGTTATCCGCTCACAATTCCACACAACATACGAGCCGGAAGCATAA
AGTGTAAAGCCTGGGGTGCCTAATGAGTGAGCTAACTCACATTAATTGCGTTGCGCTCACTGCCCGCTTT
CCAGTCGGGAAACCTGTCGTGCCAGCTGCATTAATGAATCGGCCAACGCGCGGGGAGAGGCGGTTTGCGT
ATTGGGCGCTCTTCCGCTTCCTCGCTCACTGACTCGCTGCGCTCGGTCGTTCGGCTGCGGCGAGCGGTAT
CAGCTCACTCAAAGGCGGTAATACGGTTATCCACAGAATCAGGGGATAACGCAGGAAAGAACATGTGAGC
AAAAGGCCAGCAAAAGGCCAGGAACCGTAAAAAGGCCGCGTTGCTGGCGTTTTTCCATAGGCTCCGCCCC
CCTGACGAGCATCACAAAAATCGACGCTCAAGTCAGAGGTGGCGAAACCCGACAGGACTATAAAGATACC
AGGCGTTTCCCCCTGGAAGCTCCCTCGTGCGCTCTCCTGTTCCGACCCTGCCGCTTACCGGATACCTGTC
CGCCTTTCTCCCTTCGGGAAGCGTGGCGCTTTCTCATAGCTCACGCTGTAGGTATCTCAGTTCGGTGTAG
GTCGTTCGCTCCAAGCTGGGCTGTGTGCACGAACCCCCCGTTCAGCCCGACCGCTGCGCCTTATCCGGTA
ACTATCGTCTTGAGTCCAACCCGGTAAGACACGACTTATCGCCACTGGCAGCAGCCACTGGTAACAGGAT
TAGCAGAGCGAGGTATGTAGGCGGTGCTACAGAGTTCTTGAAGTGGTGGCCTAACTACGGCTACACTAGA
AGAACAGTATTTGGTATCTGCGCTCTGCTGAAGCCAGTTACCTTCGGAAAAAGAGTTGGTAGCTCTTGAT
CCGGCAAACAAACCACCGCTGGTAGCGGTGGTTTTTTTGTTTGCAAGCAGCAGATTACGCGCAGAAAAAA
AGGATCTCAAGAAGATCCTTTGATCTTTTCTACGGGGTCTGACGCTCAGTGGAACGAAAACTCACGTTAA
GGGATTTTGGTCATGAGATTATCAAAAAGGATCTTCACCTAGATCCTTTTAAATTAAAAATGAAGTTTTA
AATCAATCTAAAGTATATATGAGTAAACTTGGTCTGACAGTTAGAAAAACTCATCGAGCATCAAATGAAA
CTGCAATTTATTCATATCAGGATTATCAATACCATATTTTTGAAAAAGCCGTTTCTGTAATGAAGGAGAA
AACTCACCGAGGCAGTTCCATAGGATGGCAAGATCCTGGTATCGGTCTGCGATTCCGACTCGTCCAACAT
CAATACAACCTATTAATTTCCCCTCGTCAAAAATAAGGTTATCAAGTGAGAAATCACCATGAGTGACGAC
TGAATCCGGTGAGAATGGCAAAAGTTTATGCATTTCTTTCCAGACTTGTTCAACAGGCCAGCCATTACGC
TCGTCATCAAAATCACTCGCATCAACCAAACCGTTATTCATTCGTGATTGCGCCTGAGCGAGACGAAATA
CGCGATCGCTGTTAAAAGGACAATTACAAACAGGAATCGAATGCAACCGGCGCAGGAACACTGCCAGCGC
ATCAACAATATTTTCACCTGAATCAGGATATTCTTCTAATACCTGGAATGCTGTTTTTCCGGGGATCGCA
GTGGTGAGTAACCATGCATCATCAGGAGTACGGATAAAATGCTTGATGGTCGGAAGAGGCATAAATTCCG
TCAGCCAGTTTAGTCTGACCATCTCATCTGTAACATCATTGGCAACGCTACCTTTGCCATGTTTCAGAAA
CAACTCTGGCGCATCGGGCTTCCCATACAAGCGATAGATTGTCGCACCTGATTGCCCGACATTATCGCGA
GCCCATTTATACCCATATAAATCAGCATCCATGTTGGAATTTAATCGCGGCCTCGACGTTTCCCGTTGAA
TATGGCTCATACTCTTCCTTTTTCAATATTATTGAAGCATTTATCAGGGTTATTGTCTCATGAGCGGATA
CATATTTGAATGTATTTAGAAAAATAAACAAATAGGGGTTCCGCGCACATTTCCCCGAAAAGTGCCACCT
AAATTGTAAGCGTTAATATTTTGTTAAAATTCGCGTTAAATTTTTGTTAAATCAGCTCATTTTTTAACCA
ATAGGCCGAAATCGGCAAAATCCCTTATAAATCAAAAGAATAGACCGAGATAGGGT
[37 nt withheld, positions 4817-4853]
AAAGAACGTGGACTCCAACGTCAAAGG
[49 nt withheld, positions 4881-4929]
T
[91 nt withheld, positions 4931-5021]
G
[124 nt withheld, positions 5023-5146]
CCCATTCGCCATTCAGGCTGCGCAACTGTTGGGAAGGGCGATCGGTGCGGGCCTCTTCGCTATTACGCCA
GCTGGCGAAAGGGGGATGTGCTGCAAGGCGATTAAGTTGGGTAACGCCAGGGTTTTCCCAGTCACGACGT
TGTAAAACGACGGCCAGTGAGCGCGCGTAATACGACTCACTATAGGGCGAATTGGGTACCGGGCCCCCCC
TCGATCGAGGTCGACACGCGTGGAGGGGTGGAGTCGTGACGTGAATTACGTCATAGGGTTAGGGAGGTCC
TGTATTAGAGGTCACGTGAGTGTTTTGCGACATTTTGCGACACCATGTGGTCACGCTGGGTATTTAAGCC
CGAGTGAGCACGCAGGGTCTCCATTTTGAAGCGGGAGGTTTGAACGCGCAGCCGCCATGCCGGGGTTTTA
CGAGATTGTGATTAAGGTCCCCAGCGACCTTGACGAGCATCTGCCCGGCATTTCTGACAGCTTTGTGAAC
TGGGTGGCCGAGAAGGAATGGGAGTTGCCGCCAGATTCTGACATGGATCTGAATCTGATTGAGCAGGCAC
CCCTGACCGTGGCCGAGAAGCTGCAGCGCGACTTTCTGACGGAATGGCGCCGTGTGAGTAAGGCCCCGGA
GGCTCTTTTCTTTGTGCAATTTGAGAAGGGAGAGAGCTACTTCCACATGCACGTGCTCGTGGAAACCACC
GGGGTGAAATCCATGGTTTTGGGACGTTTCCTGAGTCAGATTCGCGAAAAACTGATTCAGAGAATTTACC
GCGGGATCGAGCCGACTTTGCCAAACTGGTTCGCGGTCACAAAGACCAGAAATGGCGCCGGAGGCGGGAA
CAAGGTGGTGGATGAGTGCTACATCCCCAATTACTTGCTCCCCAAAACCCAGCCTGAGCTCCAGTGGGCG
TGGACTAATATGGAACAGTATTTAAGCGCCTGTTTGAATCTCACGGAGCGTAAACGGTTGGTGGCGCAGC
ATCTGACGCACGTGTCGCAGACGCAGGAGCAGAACAAAGAGAATCAGAATCCCAATTCTGATGCGCCGGT
GATCAGATCAAAAACTTCAGCCAGGTACATGGAGCTGGTCGGGTGGCTCGTGGACAAGGGGATTACCTCG
GAGAAGCAGTGGATCCAGGAGGACCAGGCCTCATACATCTCCTTCAATGCGGCCTCCAACTCGCGGTCCC
AAATCAAGGCTGCCTTGGACAATGCGGGAAAGATTATGAGCCTGACTAAAACCGCCCCCGACTACCTGGT
GGGCCAGCAGCCCGTGGAGGACATTTCCAGCAATCGGATTTATAAAATTTTGGAACTAAACGGGTACGAT
CCCCAATATGCGGCTTCCGTCTTTCTGGGATGGGCCACGAAAAAGTTCGGCAAGAGGAACACCATCTGGC
TGTTTGGGCCTGCAACTACCGGGAAGACCAACATCGCGGAGGCCATAGCCCACACTGTGCCCTTCTACGG
GTGCGTAAACTGGACCAATGAGAACTTTCCCTTCAACGACTGTGTCGACAAGATGGTGATCTGGTGGGAG
GAGGGGAAGATGACCGCCAAGGTCGTGGAGTCGGCCAAAGCCATTCTCGGAGGAAGCAAGGTGCGCGTGG
ACCAGAAATGCAAGTCCTCGGCCCAGATAGACCCGACTCCCGTGATCGTCACCTCCAACACCAACATGTG
CGCCGTGATTGACGGGAACTCAACGACCTTCGAACACCAGCAGCCGTTGCAAGACCGGATGTTCAAATTT
GAACTCACCCGCCGTCTGGATCATGACTTTGGGAAGGTCACCAAGCAGGAAGTCAAAGACTTTTTCCGGT
GGGCAAAGGATCACGTGGTTGAGGTGGAGCATGAATTCTACGTCAAAAAGGGTGGAGCCAAGAAAAGACC
CGCCCCCAGTGACGCAGATATAAGTGAGCCCAAACGGGTGCGCGAGTCAGTTGCGCAGCCATCGACGTCA
GACGCGGAAGCTTCGATCAACTACGCGGACAGGTACCAAAACAAATGTTCTCGTCACGTGGGCATGAATC
TGATGCTGTTTCCCTGCAGACAATGCGAGAGACTGAATCAGAATTCAAATATCTGCTTCACTCACGGTGT
CAAAGACTGTTTAGAGTGCTTTCCCGTGTCAGAATCTCAACCCGTTTCTGTCGTCAAAAAGGCGTATCAG
AAACTGTGCTACATTCATCACATCATGGGAAAGGTGCCAGACGCTTGCACTGCTTGCGACCTGGTCAATG
TGGACTTGGATGACTGTGTTTCTGAACAATAAATGACTTAAACCAGGTATTGCTGCCGATGGTTATCTTC
CAGATTGGCTCGAGGACAACCTTAGTGAACTAGTGCCACCATGAGTCGGCTGGATAAATCTAAAGTCATA
AACGGCGCTCTGGAATTACTCAATGAAGTCGGTATCGAAGGCCTGACGACAAGGAAACTCGCTCAAAAGC
TGGGAGTTGAGCAGCCTACCCTGTACTGGCACGTGAAGAACAAGCGGGCCCTGCTCGATGCCCTGGCCAT
CGAGATGCTGGACAGGCATCATACCCACTTCTGCCCCCTGGAAGGCGAGTCATGGCAAGACTTTCTGCGG
AACAACGCCAAGTCATTCCGCTGTGCTCTCCTCTCACATCGCGACGGGGCTAAAGTGCATCTCGGCACCC
GCCCAACAGAGAAACAGTACGAAACCCTGGAAAATCAGCTCGCGTTCCTGTGTCAGCAAGGCTTCTCCCT
GGAGAACGCACTGTACGCTCTGTCCGCCGTGGGCCACTTTACACTGGGCTGCGTATTGGAGGAACAGGAG
CATCAAGTAGCAAAAGAGGAAAGAGAGACACCTACCACCGATTCTATGCCCCCACTTCTGAGACAAGCAA
TTGAGCTGTTCGACCGGCAGGGAGCCGAACCTGCCTTCCTTTTCGGCCTGGAACTAATCATATGTGGCCT
GGAGAAACAGCTAAAGTGCGAAAGCGGCGGGCCGGCCGACGCCCTTGACGATTTTGACTTAGACATGCTC
CCAGCCGATGCCCTTGACGACTTTGACCTTGATATGCTGCCTGCTGACGCTCTTGACGATTTTGACCTTG
ACATGCTCCCCGGGTAAATGCATGAATTCGATCTAGAGGGCCCTATTCTATAGTGTCACCTAAATGCTAG
AGCTCGCTGATCAGCCTCGACTGTGCCTTCTAGTTGCCAGCCATCTGTTGTTTGCCCCTCCCCCGTGCCT
TCCTTGACCCTGGAAGGTGCCACTCCCACTGTCCTTTCCTAATAAAATGAGGAAATTGCATCGCATTGTC
TGAGTAGGTGTCATTCTATTCTGGGGGGTGGGGTGGGGCAGGACAGCAAGGGGGAGGATTGGGAAGACAA
TAGCAGGCATGCTGGGGATGCGGTGGGCTCTATGGCTTCTGAGGCGGAAAGAACCAGCTGGGGCTCGAAT
CAAGCTATCAAGTGCCACCTGACGTCTCCCTATCAGTGATAGAGAAGTCGACACGTCTCGAGCTCCCTAT
CAGTGATAGAGAAGGTACGTCTAGAACGTCTCCCTATCAGTGATAGAGAAGTCGACACGTCTCGAGCTCC
CTATCAGTGATAGAGAAGGTACGTCTAGAACGTCTCCCTATCAGTGATAGAGAAGTCGACACGTCTCGAG
CTCCCTATCAGTNNNNNNNNNNNNNNNNNNNNNNNNNNNNNNNNNNNNNNNNNNNNNNNNNNNNNNNNNN
NNNNNNNNNNNNNNNNNNNNNNNNNNNNNNNNNNNNNNNNNNGATAGAGAAGGTACCCCCTATATAAGCA
GAGAGATCTGTTCAAATTTGAACTGACTAAGCGGCTCCCGCCAGATTTTGGCAAGATTACTAAGCAGGAA
GTCAAGGACTTTTTTGCTTGGGCAAAGGTCAATCAGGTGCCGGTGACTCACGAGTTTAAAGTTCCCAGGG
AATTGGCGGGAACTAAAGGGGCGGAGAAATCTCTAAAACGCCCACTGGGTGACGTCACCAATACTAGCTA
TAAAAGTCTGGAGAAGCGGGCCAGGCTCTCATTTGTTCCCGAGACGCCTCGCAGTTCAGACGTGACTGTT
GATCCCGCTCCTCTGCGACCGCTAGCTTCGATCAACTACGCGGACAGGTACCAAAACAAATGTTCTCGTC
ACGTGGGCATGAATCTGATGCTGTTTCCCTGCAGACAATGCGAGAGACTGAATCAGAATTCAAATATCTG
CTTCACTCACGGTGTCAAAGACTGTTTAGAGTGCTTTCCCGTGTCAGAATCTCAACCCGTTTCTGTCGTC
AAAAAGGCGTATCAGAAACTGTGCTACATTCATCACATCATGGGAAAGGTGCCAGACGCTTGCACTGCTT
GCGACCTGGTCAATGTGGACTTGGATGACTGTGTTTCTGAACAATAAATGACTTAAACCAGGTAT
Features (pLannotate 1.2.2; 26 found; start..end, strand, type, name):
      2..106     +  CDS            Rep52 (fragment): REP52_AAV2S - Experimental evidence at protein level: Swiss-Prot protein existence level 1. Plays a critical role during packaging of viral DNA into empty capsids, where they are thought to be part of the packaging motor complex. The single stranded genomic DNA is packaged in a 3' to 5' direction and requires the association between viral DNA and Rep40. Regulates host PKA activity by interacting with host PRKX as a mechanism to interfere with helper virus propagation and to promote its own replication. From Adeno-associated virus 2 (isolate Srivastava/1982) (AAV-2).
    126..2354    +  CDS            VP1: CAPSD_AAV2S - Experimental evidence at protein level: Swiss-Prot protein existence level 1. Capsid protein self-assembles to form an icosahedral capsid with a T=1 symmetry, about 22 nm in diameter, and consisting of 60 copies of three size variants of the capsid protein VP1, VP2 and VP3 which differ in their N-terminus. The capsid encapsulates the genomic ssDNA. Binds to host cell heparan sulfate and uses host ITGA5-ITGB1 as coreceptor on the cell surface to provide virion attachment to target cell. This attachment induces virion internalization predominantly through clathrin-dependent endocyt
   2510..2538    -  misc_feature   MCS (fragment): pBluescript multiple cloning site
   2551..2569    -  promoter       T3 promoter: promoter for bacteriophage T3 RNA polymerase
   2614..2630    -  protein_bind   lac operator: The lac repressor binds to the lac operator to inhibit transcription in E. coli. This inhibition can be relieved by adding lactose or isopropyl-β-D-thiogalactopyranoside (IPTG). lac repressor encoded by lacI
   2638..2668    -  promoter       lac promoter: promoter for the E. coli lac operon
   2683..2704    -  protein_bind   CAP binding site: CAP binding activates transcription in the presence of cAMP. E. coli catabolite activator protein
   2717..2809    -  CDS            lacI (fragment): lac repressor; lacI; The lac repressor binds to the lac operator to inhibit transcription in E. coli. This inhibition can be relieved by adding lactose or isopropyl-β-D-thiogalactopyranoside (IPTG).
   2992..3580    -  rep_origin     ori: high-copy-number ColE1/pMB1/pBR322/pUC origin of replication
   3751..4560    -  CDS            KanR: aminoglycoside phosphotransferase; aph(3')-Ia; confers resistance to kanamycin in bacteria or G418 (Geneticin®) in eukaryotes
   4561..4665    -  promoter       AmpR promoter: bla
   4718..5146    -  rep_origin     f1 ori (sequence partly withheld): f1 bacteriophage origin of replication; arrow indicates direction of (+) strand synthesis
   5151..5306    -  CDS            lacZα (fragment): LacZα fragment of β-galactosidase; lacZ fragment
   5314..5332    +  promoter       T7 promoter: promoter for bacteriophage T7 RNA polymerase
   5341..5360    -  misc_feature   MCS (fragment): pBluescript multiple cloning site
   5553..7415    +  CDS            Rep78: REP78_AAV2S - Experimental evidence at protein level: Swiss-Prot protein existence level 1. Plays an essential role in the initiation of viral DNA synthesis. Binds specifically to an inverted terminal repeat element (ITR) on the 3' and 5' ends of the viral DNA, where it cleaves a site specifically to generate a priming site for initiation of the synthesis of a complementary strand. Plays also a role as transcriptional regulator, DNA helicase and as key factors in site-specific integration of the viral genome. Regulates host PKA activity by interacting with host PRKX as a mechanism of interferi
   7518..8194    +  CDS            rtTA3 (fragment): reverse tetracycline transactivator 3 activates expression from Tet-responsive promoters in the presence of doxycycline
   8124..8234    +  CDS            VP48: 3 tandem repeats of the minimal activation domain of herpes simplex virus VP16 (Cheng et al., 2013)
   8273..8291    -  promoter       SP6 promoter: promoter for bacteriophage SP6 RNA polymerase
   8317..8541    +  polyA_signal   bGH poly(A) signal: bovine growth hormone polyadenylation signal
   8545..8566    +  promoter       SV40 promoter (fragment): SV40 enhancer and early promoter
   8602..8622    +  promoter       tight TRE promoter (fragment): Tet-responsive promoter PTight, consisting of seven tet operator sequences followed by the minimal CMV promoter
   8639..8659    +  promoter       tight TRE promoter (fragment): Tet-responsive promoter PTight, consisting of seven tet operator sequences followed by the minimal CMV promoter
   8676..8696    +  promoter       tight TRE promoter (fragment): Tet-responsive promoter PTight, consisting of seven tet operator sequences followed by the minimal CMV promoter
   8713..8733    +  promoter       tight TRE promoter (fragment): Tet-responsive promoter PTight, consisting of seven tet operator sequences followed by the minimal CMV promoter
   8750..8770    +  promoter       tight TRE promoter (fragment): Tet-responsive promoter PTight, consisting of seven tet operator sequences followed by the minimal CMV promoter
