>Addgene plasmid #224449 | kiCAP-AAV-MyoAAV4B | addgene full sequence | sequence record 446626 | Addgene NGS Result
TCGACACGCGTGGAGGGGTGGAGTCGTGACGTGAATTACGTCATAGGGTTAGGGAGGTCCTGTATTAGAG
GTCACGTGAGTGTTTTGCGACATTTTGCGACACCATGTGGTCACGCTGGGTATTTAAGCCCGAGTGAGCA
CGCAGGGTCTCCATTTTGAAGCGGGAGGTTTGAACGCGCAGCCGCCATGCCGGGGTTTTACGAGATTGTG
ATTAAGGTCCCCAGCGACCTTGACGAGCATCTGCCCGGCATTTCTGACAGCTTTGTGAACTGGGTGGCCG
AGAAGGAATGGGAGTTGCCGCCAGATTCTGACATGGATCTGAATCTGATTGAGCAGGCACCCCTGACCGT
GGCCGAGAAGCTGCAGCGCGACTTTCTGACGGAATGGCGCCGTGTGAGTAAGGCCCCGGAGGCTCTTTTC
TTTGTGCAATTTGAGAAGGGAGAGAGCTACTTCCACATGCACGTGCTCGTGGAAACCACCGGGGTGAAAT
CCATGGTTTTGGGACGTTTCCTGAGTCAGATTCGCGAAAAACTGATTCAGAGAATTTACCGCGGGATCGA
GCCGACTTTGCCAAACTGGTTCGCGGTCACAAAGACCAGAAATGGCGCCGGAGGCGGGAACAAGGTGGTG
GATGAGTGCTACATCCCCAATTACTTGCTCCCCAAAACCCAGCCTGAGCTCCAGTGGGCGTGGACTAATA
TGGAACAGTATTTAAGCGCCTGTTTGAATCTCACGGAGCGTAAACGGTTGGTGGCGCAGCATCTGACGCA
CGTGTCGCAGACGCAGGAGCAGAACAAAGAGAATCAGAATCCCAATTCTGATGCGCCGGTGATCAGATCA
AAAACTTCAGCCAGGTACATGGAGCTGGTCGGGTGGCTCGTGGACAAGGGGATTACCTCGGAGAAGCAGT
GGATCCAGGAGGACCAGGCCTCATACATCTCCTTCAATGCGGCCTCCAACTCGCGGTCCCAAATCAAGGC
TGCCTTGGACAATGCGGGAAAGATTATGAGCCTGACTAAAACCGCCCCCGACTACCTGGTGGGCCAGCAG
CCCGTGGAGGACATTTCCAGCAATCGGATTTATAAAATTTTGGAACTAAACGGGTACGATCCCCAATATG
CGGCTTCCGTCTTTCTGGGATGGGCCACGAAAAAGTTCGGCAAGAGGAACACCATCTGGCTGTTTGGGCC
TGCAACTACCGGGAAGACCAACATCGCGGAGGCCATAGCCCACACTGTGCCCTTCTACGGGTGCGTAAAC
TGGACCAATGAGAACTTTCCCTTCAACGACTGTGTCGACAAGATGGTGATCTGGTGGGAGGAGGGGAAGA
TGACCGCCAAGGTCGTGGAGTCGGCCAAAGCCATTCTCGGAGGAAGCAAGGTGCGCGTGGACCAGAAATG
CAAGTCCTCGGCCCAGATAGACCCGACTCCCGTGATCGTCACCTCCAACACCAACATGTGCGCCGTGATT
GACGGGAACTCAACGACCTTCGAACACCAGCAGCCGTTGCAAGACCGGATGTTCAAATTTGAACTCACCC
GCCGTCTGGATCATGACTTTGGGAAGGTCACCAAGCAGGAAGTCAAAGACTTTTTCCGGTGGGCAAAGGA
TCACGTGGTTGAGGTGGAGCATGAATTCTACGTCAAAAAGGGTGGAGCCAAGAAAAGACCCGCCCCCAGT
GACGCAGATATAAGTGAGCCCAAACGGGTGCGCGAGTCAGTTGCGCAGCCATCGACGTCAGACGCGGAAG
CTTCGATCAACTACGCGGACAGGTACCAAAACAAATGTTCTCGTCACGTGGGCATGAATCTGATGCTGTT
TCCCTGCAGACAATGCGAGAGACTGAATCAGAATTCAAATATCTGCTTCACTCACGGTGTCAAAGACTGT
TTAGAGTGCTTTCCCGTGTCAGAATCTCAACCCGTTTCTGTCGTCAAAAAGGCGTATCAGAAACTGTGCT
ACATTCATCACATCATGGGAAAGGTGCCAGACGCTTGCACTGCTTGCGACCTGGTCAATGTGGACTTGGA
TGACTGTGTTTCTGAACAATAAATGACTTAAACCAGGTATTGCTGCCGATGGTTATCTTCCAGATTGGCT
CGAGGACAACCTTAGTGAACTAGTGCCACCATGAGTCGGCTGGATAAATCTAAAGTCATAAACGGCGCTC
TGGAATTACTCAATGAAGTCGGTATCGAAGGCCTGACGACAAGGAAACTCGCTCAAAAGCTGGGAGTTGA
GCAGCCTACCCTGTACTGGCACGTGAAGAACAAGCGGGCCCTGCTCGATGCCCTGGCCATCGAGATGCTG
GACAGGCATCATACCCACTTCTGCCCCCTGGAAGGCGAGTCATGGCAAGACTTTCTGCGGAACAACGCCA
AGTCATTCCGCTGTGCTCTCCTCTCACATCGCGACGGGGCTAAAGTGCATCTCGGCACCCGCCCAACAGA
GAAACAGTACGAAACCCTGGAAAATCAGCTCGCGTTCCTGTGTCAGCAAGGCTTCTCCCTGGAGAACGCA
CTGTACGCTCTGTCCGCCGTGGGCCACTTTACACTGGGCTGCGTATTGGAGGAACAGGAGCATCAAGTAG
CAAAAGAGGAAAGAGAGACACCTACCACCGATTCTATGCCCCCACTTCTGAGACAAGCAATTGAGCTGTT
CGACCGGCAGGGAGCCGAACCTGCCTTCCTTTTCGGCCTGGAACTAATCATATGTGGCCTGGAGAAACAG
CTAAAGTGCGAAAGCGGCGGGCCGGCCGACGCCCTTGACGATTTTGACTTAGACATGCTCCCAGCCGATG
CCCTTGACGACTTTGACCTTGATATGCTGCCTGCTGACGCTCTTGACGATTTTGACCTTGACATGCTCCC
CGGGTAAATGCATGAATTCGATCTAGAGGGCCCTATTCTATAGTGTCACCTAAATGCTAGAGCTCGCTGA
TCAGCCTCGACTGTGCCTTCTAGTTGCCAGCCATCTGTTGTTTGCCCCTCCCCCGTGCCTTCCTTGACCC
TGGAAGGTGCCACTCCCACTGTCCTTTCCTAATAAAATGAGGAAATTGCATCGCATTGTCTGAGTAGGTG
TCATTCTATTCTGGGGGGTGGGGTGGGGCAGGACAGCAAGGGGGAGGATTGGGAAGACAATAGCAGGCAT
GCTGGGGATGCGGTGGGCTCTATGGCTTCTGAGGCGGAAAGAACCAGCTGGGGCTCGAATCAAGCTATCA
AGTGCCACCTGACGTCTCCCTATCAGTGATAGAGAAGTCGACACGTCTCGAGCTCCCTATCAGTGATAGA
GAAGGTACGTCTAGAACGTCTCCCTATCAGTGATAGAGAAGTCGACACGTCTCGAGCTCCCTATCAGTGA
TAGAGAAGGTACGTCTAGAACGTCTCCCTATCAGTGATAGAGAAGTCGACACGTCTCGAGCTCCCTATCA
GTGATAGAGAAGGTACGTCTAGAACGTCTCCCTATCAGTGATAGAGAAGTCGACACGTCTCGAGCTCCCT
ATCAGTGATAGAGAAGGTACCCCCTATATAAGCAGAGAGATCTGTTCAAATTTGAACTGACTAAGCGGCT
CCCGCCAGATTTTGGCAAGATTACTAAGCAGGAAGTCAAGGACTTTTTTGCTTGGGCAAAGGTCAATCAG
GTGCCGGTGACTCACGAGTTTAAAGTTCCCAGGGAATTGGCGGGAACTAAAGGGGCGGAGAAATCTCTAA
AACGCCCACTGGGTGACGTCACCAATACTAGCTATAAAAGTCTGGAGAAGCGGGCCAGGCTCTCATTTGT
TCCCGAGACGCCTCGCAGTTCAGACGTGACTGTTGATCCCGCTCCTCTGCGACCGCTAGCTTCGATCAAC
TACGCGGACAGGTACCAAAACAAATGTTCTCGTCACGTGGGCATGAATCTGATGCTGTTTCCCTGCAGAC
AATGCGAGAGACTGAATCAGAATTCAAATATCTGCTTCACTCACGGTGTCAAAGACTGTTTAGAGTGCTT
TCCCGTGTCAGAATCTCAACCCGTTTCTGTCGTCAAAAAGGCGTATCAGAAACTGTGCTACATTCATCAC
ATCATGGGAAAGGTGCCAGACGCTTGCACTGCTTGCGACCTGGTCAATGTGGACTTGGATGACTGTGTTT
CTGAACAATAAATGACTTAAACCAGGTATGGCTGCCGATGGTTATCTTCCAGATTGGCTCGAGGACAACC
TTAGTGAAGGAATTCGCGAGTGGTGGGCTTTGAAACCTGGAGCCCCTCAACCCAAGGCAAATCAACAACA
TCAAGACAACGCTCGAGGTCTTGTGCTTCCGGGTTACAAATACCTTGGACCCGGCAACGGACTCGACAAG
GGGGAGCCGGTCAACGCAGCAGACGCGGCGGCCCTCGAGCACGACAAGGCCTACGACCAGCAGCTCAAGG
CCGGAGACAACCCGTACCTCAAGTACAACCACGCCGACGCCGAGTTCCAGGAGCGGCTCAAAGAAGATAC
GTCTTTTGGGGGCAACCTCGGGCGAGCAGTCTTCCAGGCCAAAAAGAGGCTTCTTGAACCTCTTGGTCTG
GTTGAGGAAGCGGCTAAGACGGCTCCTGGAAAGAAGAGGCCTGTAGAGCAGTCTCCTCAGGAACCGGACT
CCTCCGCGGGTATTGGCAAATCGGGTGCACAGCCCGCTAAAAAGAGACTCAATTTCGGTCAGACTGGCGA
CACAGAGTCAGTCCCAGACCCTCAACCAATCGGAGAACCTCCCGCAGCCCCCTCAGGTGTGGGATCTCTT
ACAATGGCTTCAGGTGGTGGCGCACCAGTGGCAGACAATAACGAAGGTGCCGATGGAGTGGGTAGTTCCT
CGGGAAATTGGCATTGCGATTCCCAATGGCTGGGGGACAGAGTCATCACCACCAGCACCCGAACCTGGGC
CCTGCCCACCTACAACAATCACCTCTACAAGCAAATCTCCAACAGCACATCTGGAGGATCTTCAAATGAC
AACGCCTACTTCGGCTACAGCACCCCCTGGGGGTATTTTGACTTCAACAGATTCCACTGCCACTTCTCAC
CACGTGACTGGCAGCGACTCATCAACAACAACTGGGGATTCCGGCCTAAGCGACTCAACTTCAAGCTCTT
CAACATTCAGGTCAAAGAGGTTACGGACAACAATGGAGTCAAGACCATCGCCAATAACCTTACCAGCACG
GTCCAGGTCTTCACGGACTCAGACTATCAGCTCCCGTACGTGCTCGGGTCGGCTCACGAGGGCTGCCTCC
CGCCGTTCCCAGCGGACGTTTTCATGATTCCTCAGTACGGGTATCTGACGCTTAATGATGGAAGCCAGGC
CGTGGGTCGTTCGTCCTTTTACTGCCTGGAATATTTCCCGTCGCAAATGCTAAGAACGGGTAACAACTTC
CAGTTCAGCTACGAGTTTGAGAACGTACCTTTCCATAGCAGCTACGCTCACAGCCAAAGCCTGGACCGAC
TAATGAATCCACTCATCGACCAATACTTGTACTATCTCTCAAAGACTATTAACGGTTCTGGACAGAATCA
ACAAACGCTAAAATTCAGTGTGGCCGGACCCAGCAACATGGCTGTCCAGGGAAGAAACTACATACCTGGA
CCCAGCTACCGACAACAACGTGTCTCAACCACTGTGACTCAAAACAACAACAGCGAATTTGCTTGGCCTG
GAGCTTCTTCTTGGGCTCTCAATGGACGTAATAGCTTGATGAATCCTGGACCTGCTATGGCCAGCCACAA
AGAAGGAGAGGACCGTTTCTTTCCTTTGTCTGGATCTTTAATTTTTGGCAAACAAGGAACTGGAAGAGAC
AACGTGGATGCGGACAAAGTCATGATAACCAACGAAGAAGAAATTAAAACTACTAACCCGGTAGCAACGG
AGTCCTATGGACAAGTGGCCACAAACCACCAGAGCACGGTCAGAGGAGACTACACGTCCGTGGCACAGGC
GCAGACCGGCTGGGTTCAAAACCAAGGAATACTTCCGGGTATGGTTTGGCAGGACAGAGATGTGTACCTG
CAAGGACCCATTTGGGCCAAAATTCCTCACACGGACGGCAACTTTCACCCTTCTCCGCTGATGGGAGGGT
TTGGAATGAAGCACCCGCCTCCTCAGATCCTCATCAAAAACACACCTGTACCTGCGGATCCTCCAACGGC
CTTCAACAAGGACAAGCTGAACTCTTTCATCACCCAGTATTCTACTGGCCAAGTCAGCGTGGAGATCGAG
TGGGAGCTGCAGAAGGAAAACAGCAAGCGCTGGAACCCGGAGATCCAGTACACTTCCAACTATTACAAGT
CTAATAATGTTGAATTTGCTGTTAATACTGAAGGTGTATATAGTGAACCCCGCCCCATTGGCACCAGATA
CCTGACTCGTAATCTGTAATTGCTTGTTAATCAATAAACCGTTTAATTCGTTTCAGTTGAACTTTGGTCT
CTGCGTATTTCTTTCTTATCTAGTTTCCATGGCTACGTAGATAAGTAGCATGGCGGGTTAATCATTAACT
ACAGATATCCATCACACTGGCGGCCGCTCGACTAGAGCGGCCGCCACCGCGGTGGAGCTCCAGCTTTTGT
TCCCTTTAGTGAGGGTTAATTGCGCGCTTGGCGTAATCATGGTCATAGCTGTTTCCTGTGTGAAATTGTT
ATCCGCTCACAATTCCACACAACATACGAGCCGGAAGCATAAAGTGTAAAGCCTGGGGTGCCTAATGAGT
GAGCTAACTCACATTAATTGCGTTGCGCTCACTGCCCGCTTTCCAGTCGGGAAACCTGTCGTGCCAGCTG
CATTAATGAATCGGCCAACGCGCGGGGAGAGGCGGTTTGCGTATTGGGCGCTCTTCCGCTTCCTCGCTCA
CTGACTCGCTGCGCTCGGTCGTTCGGCTGCGGCGAGCGGTATCAGCTCACTCAAAGGCGGTAATACGGTT
ATCCACAGAATCAGGGGATAACGCAGGAAAGAACATGTGAGCAAAAGGCCAGCAAAAGGCCAGGAACCGT
AAAAAGGCCGCGTTGCTGGCGTTTTTCCATAGGCTCCGCCCCCCTGACGAGCATCACAAAAATCGACGCT
CAAGTCAGAGGTGGCGAAACCCGACAGGACTATAAAGATACCAGGCGTTTCCCCCTGGAAGCTCCCTCGT
GCGCTCTCCTGTTCCGACCCTGCCGCTTACCGGATACCTGTCCGCCTTTCTCCCTTCGGGAAGCGTGGCG
CTTTCTCATAGCTCACGCTGTAGGTATCTCAGTTCGGTGTAGGTCGTTCGCTCCAAGCTGGGCTGTGTGC
ACGAACCCCCCGTTCAGCCCGACCGCTGCGCCTTATCCGGTAACTATCGTCTTGAGTCCAACCCGGTAAG
ACACGACTTATCGCCACTGGCAGCAGCCACTGGTAACAGGATTAGCAGAGCGAGGTATGTAGGCGGTGCT
ACAGAGTTCTTGAAGTGGTGGCCTAACTACGGCTACACTAGAAGAACAGTATTTGGTATCTGCGCTCTGC
TGAAGCCAGTTACCTTCGGAAAAAGAGTTGGTAGCTCTTGATCCGGCAAACAAACCACCGCTGGTAGCGG
TGGTTTTTTTGTTTGCAAGCAGCAGATTACGCGCAGAAAAAAAGGATCTCAAGAAGATCCTTTGATCTTT
TCTACGGGGTCTGACGCTCAGTGGAACGAAAACTCACGTTAAGGGATTTTGGTCATGAGATTATCAAAAA
GGATCTTCACCTAGATCCTTTTAAATTAAAAATGAAGTTTTAAATCAATCTAAAGTATATATGAGTAAAC
TTGGTCTGACAGTTAGAAAAACTCATCGAGCATCAAATGAAACTGCAATTTATTCATATCAGGATTATCA
ATACCATATTTTTGAAAAAGCCGTTTCTGTAATGAAGGAGAAAACTCACCGAGGCAGTTCCATAGGATGG
CAAGATCCTGGTATCGGTCTGCGATTCCGACTCGTCCAACATCAATACAACCTATTAATTTCCCCTCGTC
AAAAATAAGGTTATCAAGTGAGAAATCACCATGAGTGACGACTGAATCCGGTGAGAATGGCAAAAGTTTA
TGCATTTCTTTCCAGACTTGTTCAACAGGCCAGCCATTACGCTCGTCATCAAAATCACTCGCATCAACCA
AACCGTTATTCATTCGTGATTGCGCCTGAGCGAGACGAAATACGCGATCGCTGTTAAAAGGACAATTACA
AACAGGAATCGAATGCAACCGGCGCAGGAACACTGCCAGCGCATCAACAATATTTTCACCTGAATCAGGA
TATTCTTCTAATACCTGGAATGCTGTTTTTCCGGGGATCGCAGTGGTGAGTAACCATGCATCATCAGGAG
TACGGATAAAATGCTTGATGGTCGGAAGAGGCATAAATTCCGTCAGCCAGTTTAGTCTGACCATCTCATC
TGTAACATCATTGGCAACGCTACCTTTGCCATGTTTCAGAAACAACTCTGGCGCATCGGGCTTCCCATAC
AAGCGATAGATTGTCGCACCTGATTGCCCGACATTATCGCGAGCCCATTTATACCCATATAAATCAGCAT
CCATGTTGGAATTTAATCGCGGCCTCGACGTTTCCCGTTGAATATGGCTCATACTCTTCCTTTTTCAATA
TTATTGAAGCATTTATCAGGGTTATTGTCTCATGAGCGGATACATATTTGAATGTATTTAGAAAAATAAA
CAAATAGGGGTTCCGCGCACATTTCCCCGAAAAGTGCCACCTAAATTGTAAGCGTTAATATTTTGTTAAA
ATTCGCGTTAAATTTTTGTTAAATCAGCTCATTTTTTAACCAATAGGCCGAAATCGGCAAAATCCCTTAT
AAATCAAAAGAATAGACCGAGATAGGGT
[37 nt withheld, positions 8849-8885]
AAAGAACGTGGACTCCAACGTCAAAGG
[49 nt withheld, positions 8913-8961]
T
[91 nt withheld, positions 8963-9053]
G
[124 nt withheld, positions 9055-9178]
CCCATTCGCCATTCAGGCTGCGCAACTGTTGGGAAGGGCGATCGGTGCGGGCCTCTTCGCTATTACGCCA
GCTGGCGAAAGGGGGATGTGCTGCAAGGCGATTAAGTTGGGTAACGCCAGGGTTTTCCCAGTCACGACGT
TGTAAAACGACGGCCAGTGAGCGCGCGTAATACGACTCACTATAGGGCGAATTGGGTACCGGGCCCCCCC
TCGATCGAGG
Features (pLannotate 1.2.2; 29 found; start..end, strand, type, name):
    187..2049    +  CDS            Rep78: REP78_AAV2S - Experimental evidence at protein level: Swiss-Prot protein existence level 1. Plays an essential role in the initiation of viral DNA synthesis. Binds specifically to an inverted terminal repeat element (ITR) on the 3' and 5' ends of the viral DNA, where it cleaves a site specifically to generate a priming site for initiation of the synthesis of a complementary strand. Plays also a role as transcriptional regulator, DNA helicase and as key factors in site-specific integration of the viral genome. Regulates host PKA activity by interacting with host PRKX as a mechanism of interferi
   2152..2828    +  CDS            rtTA3 (fragment): reverse tetracycline transactivator 3 activates expression from Tet-responsive promoters in the presence of doxycycline
   2758..2868    +  CDS            VP48: 3 tandem repeats of the minimal activation domain of herpes simplex virus VP16 (Cheng et al., 2013)
   2907..2925    -  promoter       SP6 promoter: promoter for bacteriophage SP6 RNA polymerase
   2951..3175    +  polyA_signal   bGH poly(A) signal: bovine growth hormone polyadenylation signal
   3179..3200    +  promoter       SV40 promoter (fragment): SV40 enhancer and early promoter
   3236..3256    +  promoter       tight TRE promoter (fragment): Tet-responsive promoter PTight, consisting of seven tet operator sequences followed by the minimal CMV promoter
   3273..3293    +  promoter       tight TRE promoter (fragment): Tet-responsive promoter PTight, consisting of seven tet operator sequences followed by the minimal CMV promoter
   3310..3330    +  promoter       tight TRE promoter (fragment): Tet-responsive promoter PTight, consisting of seven tet operator sequences followed by the minimal CMV promoter
   3347..3367    +  promoter       tight TRE promoter (fragment): Tet-responsive promoter PTight, consisting of seven tet operator sequences followed by the minimal CMV promoter
   3384..3404    +  promoter       tight TRE promoter (fragment): Tet-responsive promoter PTight, consisting of seven tet operator sequences followed by the minimal CMV promoter
   3421..3441    +  promoter       tight TRE promoter (fragment): Tet-responsive promoter PTight, consisting of seven tet operator sequences followed by the minimal CMV promoter
   3458..3478    +  promoter       tight TRE promoter (fragment): Tet-responsive promoter PTight, consisting of seven tet operator sequences followed by the minimal CMV promoter
   3495..3515    +  promoter       tight TRE promoter (fragment): Tet-responsive promoter PTight, consisting of seven tet operator sequences followed by the minimal CMV promoter
   3521..4138    +  CDS            Rep52 (fragment): REP52_AAV2S - Experimental evidence at protein level: Swiss-Prot protein existence level 1. Plays a critical role during packaging of viral DNA into empty capsids, where they are thought to be part of the packaging motor complex. The single stranded genomic DNA is packaged in a 3' to 5' direction and requires the association between viral DNA and Rep40. Regulates host PKA activity by interacting with host PRKX as a mechanism to interfere with helper virus propagation and to promote its own replication. From Adeno-associated virus 2 (isolate Srivastava/1982) (AAV-2).
   4158..6386    +  CDS            VP1: CAPSD_AAV2S - Experimental evidence at protein level: Swiss-Prot protein existence level 1. Capsid protein self-assembles to form an icosahedral capsid with a T=1 symmetry, about 22 nm in diameter, and consisting of 60 copies of three size variants of the capsid protein VP1, VP2 and VP3 which differ in their N-terminus. The capsid encapsulates the genomic ssDNA. Binds to host cell heparan sulfate and uses host ITGA5-ITGB1 as coreceptor on the cell surface to provide virion attachment to target cell. This attachment induces virion internalization predominantly through clathrin-dependent endocyt
   6542..6570    -  misc_feature   MCS (fragment): pBluescript multiple cloning site
   6583..6601    -  promoter       T3 promoter: promoter for bacteriophage T3 RNA polymerase
   6646..6662    -  protein_bind   lac operator: The lac repressor binds to the lac operator to inhibit transcription in E. coli. This inhibition can be relieved by adding lactose or isopropyl-β-D-thiogalactopyranoside (IPTG). lac repressor encoded by lacI
   6670..6700    -  promoter       lac promoter: promoter for the E. coli lac operon
   6715..6736    -  protein_bind   CAP binding site: CAP binding activates transcription in the presence of cAMP. E. coli catabolite activator protein
   6749..6841    -  CDS            lacI (fragment): lac repressor; lacI; The lac repressor binds to the lac operator to inhibit transcription in E. coli. This inhibition can be relieved by adding lactose or isopropyl-β-D-thiogalactopyranoside (IPTG).
   7024..7612    -  rep_origin     ori: high-copy-number ColE1/pMB1/pBR322/pUC origin of replication
   7783..8592    -  CDS            KanR: aminoglycoside phosphotransferase; aph(3')-Ia; confers resistance to kanamycin in bacteria or G418 (Geneticin®) in eukaryotes
   8593..8697    -  promoter       AmpR promoter: bla
   8750..9178    -  rep_origin     f1 ori (sequence partly withheld): f1 bacteriophage origin of replication; arrow indicates direction of (+) strand synthesis
   9183..9338    -  CDS            lacZα (fragment): LacZα fragment of β-galactosidase; lacZ fragment
   9346..9364    +  promoter       T7 promoter: promoter for bacteriophage T7 RNA polymerase
   9373..9392    -  misc_feature   MCS (fragment): pBluescript multiple cloning site
