[The description below was written by a language model from this plasmid's Addgene catalogue record and pLannotate feature annotations shown in this document.]
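Description:
kiCAP-AAV-MyoAAV4B is a Rep/Cap packaging (helper) plasmid used to produce recombinant AAV carrying the MyoAAV 4B capsid, an engineered variant described as muscle-tropic in mice and macaques. The catalogue lists the backbone as pUC57-Kan. The annotation shows a high-copy ColE1/pUC origin, an f1 origin, a kanamycin resistance gene (aph(3')-Ia) driven by the bla promoter, and remnants of a lacZα/pBluescript-type cloning region flanked by T7 and T3 promoters. No ITRs are annotated, consistent with a plasmid that supplies packaging functions in trans rather than being packaged itself.

The insert is a synthetic 2232 bp AAV9 VP1 open reading frame carrying a seven-residue RGD-containing peptide inserted between positions 588 and 589, together with the A587T and Q588V substitutions. The annotation tool labels this ORF by homology to the AAV2 capsid. The catalogue gives p41 as the cap promoter, and the partial Rep52 sequence immediately upstream of VP1 is where such a promoter would be expected to lie. Upstream, a full AAV2 Rep78 ORF is followed by a tetracycline transactivator-type coding sequence (annotated as an rtTA3 fragment with VP16-derived activation repeats), a bGH polyadenylation signal and an array of tet operator repeats ahead of the Rep fragment and cap. This layout suggests transactivator-boosted capsid expression, although the record does not state that.

Two full-length sequencing results are attached, of 9,398 and 9,551 nt. They have different start points and different numbers of annotated tet operator repeats (eight versus five), but otherwise show the same features. The plasmid would typically be co-transfected with an ITR-flanked transgene plasmid and adenoviral helper functions to make muscle-directed vectors.
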