Addgene plasmid #224449: kiCAP-AAV-MyoAAV4B
Purpose: Rep/Cap plasmid for the production of MyoAAV 4B, a muscle-tropic AAV capsid in mice and macaques.
Depositing lab: Pardis Sabeti. Depositing organization: Broad Institute. Publication: Directed evolution of a family of AAV capsid variants enabling potent muscle-directed gene delivery across species. Tabebordbar M, Lagerborg KA, Stanton A, King EM, Ye S, Tellez L, Krunnfusz A, Tavakoli S, Widrick JJ, Messemer KA, Troiano EC, Moghadaszadeh B, Peacker BL, Leacock KA, Horwitz N, Beggs AH, Wagers AJ, Sabeti PC. Cell. 2021 Sep 16;184(19):4919-4938.e22. doi: 10.1016/j.cell.2021.08.028. Epub 2021 Sep 9. PubMed 34506722.
Backbone
  Vector backbone: pUC57-Kan
  Vector type: AAV
Growth in bacteria
  Bacterial resistance: Kanamycin, 50 μg/mL
  Growth temperature: 30°C
  Growth strain: NEB Stable
  Copy number: High Copy
Gene/Insert
  Gene/Insert name: AAV9 VP1 modified with 7mer insertion between amino acids 588 and 589 (alt name: MyoAAV 4B)
  Species: Synthetic
  Insert size (bp): 2232
  Mutation: RGDYTSV insert between amino acids 588 and 589 of AAV9 VP1, A587T, Q588V
  Promoter: p41
  Cloning method: Gibson Cloning
Terms and licenses: Academic/Nonprofit Terms; Industry Terms: Not Available to Industry
Depositor comments: Insert was cloned via BsiWI (5') and AgeI (3', preserved in cloning) sites
How to cite: kiCAP-AAV-MyoAAV4B was a gift from Pardis Sabeti (Addgene plasmid # 224449 ; http://n2t.net/addgene:224449 ; RRID:Addgene_224449)
