>Addgene plasmid #224449 | kiCAP-AAV-MyoAAV4B | depositor partial sequence | sequence record 439843 | MyoAAV 4B cap
ATGGCTGCCGATGGTTATCTTCCAGATTGGCTCGAGGACAACCTTAGTGAAGGAATTCGCGAGTGGTGGG
CTTTGAAACCTGGAGCCCCTCAACCCAAGGCAAATCAACAACATCAAGACAACGCTCGAGGTCTTGTGCT
TCCGGGTTACAAATACCTTGGACCCGGCAACGGACTCGACAAGGGGGAGCCGGTCAACGCAGCAGACGCG
GCGGCCCTCGAGCACGACAAGGCCTACGACCAGCAGCTCAAGGCCGGAGACAACCCGTACCTCAAGTACA
ACCACGCCGACGCCGAGTTCCAGGAGCGGCTCAAAGAAGATACGTCTTTTGGGGGCAACCTCGGGCGAGC
AGTCTTCCAGGCCAAAAAGAGGCTTCTTGAACCTCTTGGTCTGGTTGAGGAAGCGGCTAAGACGGCTCCT
GGAAAGAAGAGGCCTGTAGAGCAGTCTCCTCAGGAACCGGACTCCTCCGCGGGTATTGGCAAATCGGGTG
CACAGCCCGCTAAAAAGAGACTCAATTTCGGTCAGACTGGCGACACAGAGTCAGTCCCAGACCCTCAACC
AATCGGAGAACCTCCCGCAGCCCCCTCAGGTGTGGGATCTCTTACAATGGCTTCAGGTGGTGGCGCACCA
GTGGCAGACAATAACGAAGGTGCCGATGGAGTGGGTAGTTCCTCGGGAAATTGGCATTGCGATTCCCAAT
GGCTGGGGGACAGAGTCATCACCACCAGCACCCGAACCTGGGCCCTGCCCACCTACAACAATCACCTCTA
CAAGCAAATCTCCAACAGCACATCTGGAGGATCTTCAAATGACAACGCCTACTTCGGCTACAGCACCCCC
TGGGGGTATTTTGACTTCAACAGATTCCACTGCCACTTCTCACCACGTGACTGGCAGCGACTCATCAACA
ACAACTGGGGATTCCGGCCTAAGCGACTCAACTTCAAGCTCTTCAACATTCAGGTCAAAGAGGTTACGGA
CAACAATGGAGTCAAGACCATCGCCAATAACCTTACCAGCACGGTCCAGGTCTTCACGGACTCAGACTAT
CAGCTCCCGTACGTGCTCGGGTCGGCTCACGAGGGCTGCCTCCCGCCGTTCCCAGCGGACGTTTTCATGA
TTCCTCAGTACGGGTATCTGACGCTTAATGATGGAAGCCAGGCCGTGGGTCGTTCGTCCTTTTACTGCCT
GGAATATTTCCCGTCGCAAATGCTAAGAACGGGTAACAACTTCCAGTTCAGCTACGAGTTTGAGAACGTA
CCTTTCCATAGCAGCTACGCTCACAGCCAAAGCCTGGACCGACTAATGAATCCACTCATCGACCAATACT
TGTACTATCTCTCAAAGACTATTAACGGTTCTGGACAGAATCAACAAACGCTAAAATTCAGTGTGGCCGG
ACCCAGCAACATGGCTGTCCAGGGAAGAAACTACATACCTGGACCCAGCTACCGACAACAACGTGTCTCA
ACCACTGTGACTCAAAACAACAACAGCGAATTTGCTTGGCCTGGAGCTTCTTCTTGGGCTCTCAATGGAC
GTAATAGCTTGATGAATCCTGGACCTGCTATGGCCAGCCACAAAGAAGGAGAGGACCGTTTCTTTCCTTT
GTCTGGATCTTTAATTTTTGGCAAACAAGGAACTGGAAGAGACAACGTGGATGCGGACAAAGTCATGATA
ACCAACGAAGAAGAAATTAAAACTACTAACCCGGTAGCAACGGAGTCCTATGGACAAGTGGCCACAAACC
ACCAGAGCACGGTCAGAGGAGACTACACGTCCGTGGCACAGGCGCAGACCGGCTGGGTTCAAAACCAAGG
AATACTTCCGGGTATGGTTTGGCAGGACAGAGATGTGTACCTGCAAGGACCCATTTGGGCCAAAATTCCT
CACACGGACGGCAACTTTCACCCTTCTCCGCTGATGGGAGGGTTTGGAATGAAGCACCCGCCTCCTCAGA
TCCTCATCAAAAACACACCTGTACCTGCGGATCCTCCAACGGCCTTCAACAAGGACAAGCTGAACTCTTT
CATCACCCAGTATTCTACTGGCCAAGTCAGCGTGGAGATCGAGTGGGAGCTGCAGAAGGAAAACAGCAAG
CGCTGGAACCCGGAGATCCAGTACACTTCCAACTATTACAAGTCTAATAATGTTGAATTTGCTGTTAATA
CTGAAGGTGTATATAGTGAACCCCGCCCCATTGGCACCAGATACCTGACTCGTAATCTGTAA
